[The description below was written by a language model from this plasmid's Addgene catalogue record and pLannotate feature annotations shown in this document.]
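Description:
pc3XB-ZF115 is a module-archive plasmid from the Zinc Finger Consortium Modular Assembly Kit v1.0. It is built on pc3XB, a modified pcDNA3 mammalian expression backbone of about 5.4 kb, and the full sequence record is 5,466 nt. It is propagated in E. coli at high copy from a ColE1/pUC-type origin under ampicillin selection (AmpR with its own bla promoter). It also carries an f1 origin, which allows single-stranded DNA production. For mammalian cells, an SV40 early promoter drives the neomycin phosphotransferase gene, terminated by an SV40 poly(A) signal, giving G418 selection.

The payload is a roughly 90 bp insert encoding a single C2H2 zinc finger, ZF115, cloned between XbaI and BamHI sites that are both preserved. It lies downstream of the CMV immediate-early enhancer/promoter and a T7 promoter, and upstream of the bGH polyadenylation signal. The T7 site also serves as the sequencing primer site. According to the depositor, this finger comes from the ToolGen module set (module name QFNR) and recognises the DNA triplet GAG. The automated annotation labels the insert as a ZSCAN21 fragment, which most likely reflects sequence similarity to a human zinc finger protein rather than the presence of that gene. Several other small calls, including the truncated HIV-1 LTR, ble, lacI and extra SV40 promoter fragments, look like short backbone remnants or similarity matches rather than functional parts.

The retained flanking sites allow individual finger modules to be excised and joined in series into multi-finger arrays with chosen DNA-binding specificities. In the associated modular assembly work, such arrays are used to engineer zinc finger nucleases.
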