Addgene plasmid #13165: pc3XB-ZF115
Depositing lab: Keith Joung. Depositing organization: Massachusetts General Hospital. Publication: Standardized reagents and protocols for engineering zinc finger nucleases by modular assembly. Wright DA, Thibodeau-Beganny S, Sander JD, Winfrey RJ, Hirsh AS, Eichtinger M, Fu F, Porteus MH, Dobbs D, Voytas DF, Joung JK. Nat Protoc. 2006;1(3):1637-52. doi: 10.1038/nprot.2006.259 PubMed 17406455.
Backbone
  Vector backbone: pc3XB
  Backbone manufacturer: Modified Invitrogen pcDNA3
  Backbone size w/o insert (bp): 5400
  Vector type: Mammalian Expression
  Selectable markers: Neomycin (select with G418)
Growth in bacteria
  Bacterial resistance: Ampicillin, 100 μg/mL
  Growth temperature: 37°C
  Growth strain: XL1 Blue
  Copy number: High Copy
Gene/Insert
  Gene/Insert name: ZF115
  Insert size (bp): 90
  Cloning method: Restriction Enzyme; 5′ cloning site XbaI (not destroyed); 3′ cloning site BamHI (not destroyed)
  Sequencing primers: 5′ T7
Terms and licenses: Academic/Nonprofit Terms; Industry Terms: Not Available to Industry
Depositor comments: Part of the Zinc Finger Consortium Modular Assembly Kit v1.0. Finger protein sequence: PGEKPYKCHQCGKAFIQSFNLRRHERTH. Target DNA sequence: GAG. This zinc finger is derived from the ToolGen module set. ToolGen ZF ID: 16. ToolGen ZF Name: QFNR.
How to cite: pc3XB-ZF115 was a gift from Keith Joung (Addgene plasmid # 13165 ; http://n2t.net/addgene:13165 ; RRID:Addgene_13165)
