Features (pLannotate 1.2.2; 20 found; start..end, strand, type, name):
     28..80      -  misc_feature   bom (fragment): basis of mobility region from pBR322
    235..614     +  enhancer       CMV enhancer: human cytomegalovirus immediate early enhancer
    615..818     +  promoter       CMV promoter: human cytomegalovirus (CMV) immediate early promoter
    814..847     +  LTR            5' LTR (truncated) (fragment): truncated 5' long terminal repeat (LTR) from HIV-1
    863..881     +  promoter       T7 promoter: promoter for bacteriophage T7 RNA polymerase
    921..1007    +  CDS            ZSCAN21 (fragment): ZSC21_HUMAN - Also known as ZFP38, ZNF38. Experimental evidence at protein level: Swiss-Prot protein existence level 1. Strong transcriptional activator (By similarity). Plays an important role in spermatogenesis; essential for the progression of meiotic prophase I in spermatocytes (By similarity). From Homo sapiens (Human).
   1062..1286    +  polyA_signal   bGH poly(A) signal: bovine growth hormone polyadenylation signal
   1290..1311    +  promoter       SV40 promoter (fragment): SV40 enhancer and early promoter
   1332..1760    +  rep_origin     f1 ori (sequence partly withheld): f1 bacteriophage origin of replication; arrow indicates direction of (+) strand synthesis
   1774..2103    +  promoter       SV40 promoter: SV40 enhancer and early promoter
   2174..2965    +  CDS            neo: KKA2_KLEPN - Also known as kan, nptII. Experimental evidence at protein level: Swiss-Prot protein existence level 1. Resistance to kanamycin, neomycin, paromomycin, ribostamycin, butirosin and gentamicin B. From Klebsiella pneumoniae.
   2989..3147    +  CDS            ble (fragment): BLE_KLEPN - Experimental evidence at protein level: Swiss-Prot protein existence level 1. Binding protein with a strong affinity to the bleomycin family of antibiotics. Binds to CL990; an antimitotic-antibiotic compound. From Klebsiella pneumoniae.
   3142..3263    +  polyA_signal   SV40 poly(A) signal: SV40 polyadenylation signal
   3336..3352    -  protein_bind   lac operator: The lac repressor binds to the lac operator to inhibit transcription in E. coli. This inhibition can be relieved by adding lactose or isopropyl-β-D-thiogalactopyranoside (IPTG). lac repressor encoded by lacI
   3360..3390    -  promoter       lac promoter: promoter for the E. coli lac operon
   3405..3426    -  protein_bind   CAP binding site: CAP binding activates transcription in the presence of cAMP. E. coli catabolite activator protein
   3439..3531    -  CDS            lacI (fragment): lac repressor; lacI; The lac repressor binds to the lac operator to inhibit transcription in E. coli. This inhibition can be relieved by adding lactose or isopropyl-β-D-thiogalactopyranoside (IPTG).
   3714..4299    -  rep_origin     ori: high-copy-number ColE1/pMB1/pBR322/pUC origin of replication
   4470..5330    -  CDS            AmpR: β-lactamase; bla; confers resistance to ampicillin, carbenicillin, and related antibiotics
   5331..5435    -  promoter       AmpR promoter: bla
>Addgene plasmid #13165 | pc3XB-ZF115 | depositor full sequence | sequence record 7514 | Author sequence
GACGGATCGGGAGATCTCCCGATCCCCTATGGTGCACTCTCAGTACAATCTGCTCTGATGCCGCATAGTT
AAGCCAGTATCTGCTCCCTGCTTGTGTGTTGGAGGTCGCTGAGTAGTGCGCGAGCAAAATTTAAGCTACA
ACAAGGCAAGGCTTGACCGACAATTGCATGAAGAATCTGCTTAGGGTTAGGCGTTTTGCGCTGCTTCGCG
ATGTACGGGCCAGATATACGCGTTGACATTGATTATTGACTAGTTATTAATAGTAATCAATTACGGGGTC
ATTAGTTCATAGCCCATATATGGAGTTCCGCGTTACATAACTTACGGTAAATGGCCCGCCTGGCTGACCG
CCCAACGACCCCCGCCCATTGACGTCAATAATGACGTATGTTCCCATAGTAACGCCAATAGGGACTTTCC
ATTGACGTCAATGGGTGGAGTATTTACGGTAAACTGCCCACTTGGCAGTACATCAAGTGTATCATATGCC
AAGTACGCCCCCTATTGACGTCAATGACGGTAAATGGCCCGCCTGGCATTATGCCCAGTACATGACCTTA
TGGGACTTTCCTACTTGGCAGTACATCTACGTATTAGTCATCGCTATTACCATGGTGATGCGGTTTTGGC
AGTACATCAATGGGCGTGGATAGCGGTTTGACTCACGGGGATTTCCAAGTCTCCACCCCATTGACGTCAA
TGGGAGTTTGTTTTGGCACCAAAATCAACGGGACTTTCCAAAATGTCGTAACAACTCCGCCCCATTGACG
CAAATGGGCGGTAGGCGTGTACGGTGGGAGGTCTATATAAGCAGAGCTCTCTGGCTAACTAGAGAACCCA
CTGCTTACTGGCTTATCGAAATTAATACGACTCACTATAGGGAGACCCAAGCTGGCTAGCGTTTAAACGG
GCCCTCTAGACCCGGGGAGAAGCCTTACAAGTGCCACCAGTGCGGCAAGGCGTTCATCCAGAGCTTCAAC
CTGCGACGGCACGAGCGCACGCACACCGGTGGATCCTCTGCACAGTAGTAAGCTTAAGTTTAAACCGCTG
ATCAGCCTCGACTGTGCCTTCTAGTTGCCAGCCATCTGTTGTTTGCCCCTCCCCCGTGCCTTCCTTGACC
CTGGAAGGTGCCACTCCCACTGTCCTTTCCTAATAAAATGAGGAAATTGCATCGCATTGTCTGAGTAGGT
GTCATTCTATTCTGGGGGGTGGGGTGGGGCAGGACAGCAAGGGGGAGGATTGGGAAGACAATAGCAGGCA
TGCTGGGGATGCGGTGGGCTCTATGGCTTCTGAGGCGGAAAGAACCAGCTGGGGCTCTAGGGGGTATCCC
C
[124 nt withheld, positions 1332-1455]
C
[91 nt withheld, positions 1457-1547]
A
[49 nt withheld, positions 1549-1597]
CCTTTGACGTTGGAGTCCACGTTCTTT
[37 nt withheld, positions 1625-1661]
ACCCTATCTCGGTCTATTCTTTTGATTTATAAGGGATTTTGCCGATTTCGGCCTATTGGTTAAAAAATGA
GCTGATTTAACAAAAATTTAACGCGAATTAATTCTGTGGAATGTGTGTCAGTTAGGGTGTGGAAAGTCCC
CAGGCTCCCCAGCAGGCAGAAGTATGCAAAGCATGCATCTCAATTAGTCAGCAACCAGGTGTGGAAAGTC
CCCAGGCTCCCCAGCAGGCAGAAGTATGCAAAGCATGCATCTCAATTAGTCAGCAACCATAGTCCCGCCC
CTAACTCCGCCCATCCCGCCCCTAACTCCGCCCAGTTCCGCCCATTCTCCGCCCCATGGCTGACTAATTT
TTTTTATTTATGCAGAGGCCGAGGCCGCCTCTGCCTCTGAGCTATTCCAGAAGTAGTGAGGAGGCTTTTT
TGGAGGCCTAGGCTTTTGCAAAAAGCTCCCGGCCGGGAGCTTGTATATCCATTTTCGGATCTGATCAAGA
GACAGGATGAGGATCGTTTCGCATGATTGAACAAGATGGATTGCACGCAGGTTCTCCGGCCGCTTGGGTG
GAGAGGCTATTCGGCTATGACTGGGCACAACAGACAATCGGCTGCTCTGATGCCGCCGTGTTCCGGCTGT
CAGCGCAGGGGCGCCCGGTTCTTTTTGTCAAGACCGACCTGTCCGGTGCCCTGAATGAACTGCAGGACGA
GGCAGCGCGGCTATCGTGGCTGGCCACGACGGGCGTTCCTTGCGCAGCTGTGCTCGACGTTGTCACTGAA
GCGGGAAGGGACTGGCTGCTATTGGGCGAAGTGCCGGGGCAGGATCTCCTGTCATCTCACCTTGCTCCTG
CCGAGAAAGTATCCATCATGGCTGATGCAATGCGGCGGCTGCATACGCTTGATCCGGCTACCTGCCCATT
CGACCACCAAGCGAAACATCGCATCGAGCGAGCACGTACTCGGATGGAAGCCGGTCTTGTCGATCAGGAT
GATCTGGACGAAGAGCATCAGGGGCTCGCGCCAGCCGAACTGTTCGCCAGGCTCAAGGCGCGCATGCCCG
ACGGCGAGGATCTCGTCGTGACCCATGGCGATGCCTGCTTGCCGAATATCATGGTGGAAAATGGCCGCTT
TTCTGGATTCATCGACTGTGGCCGGCTGGGTGTGGCGGACCGCTATCAGGACATAGCGTTGGCTACCCGT
GATATTGCTGAAGAGCTTGGCGGCGAATGGGCTGACCGCTTCCTCGTGCTTTACGGTATCGCCGCTCCCG
ATTCGCAGCGCATCGCCTTCTATCGCCTTCTTGACGAGTTCTTCTGAGCGGGACTCTGGGGTTCGAAATG
ACCGACCAAGCGACGCCCAACCTGCCATCACGAGATTTCGATTCCACCGCCGCCTTCTATGAAAGGTTGG
GCTTCGGAATCGTTTTCCGGGACGCCGGCTGGATGATCCTCCAGCGCGGGGATCTCATGCTGGAGTTCTT
CGCCCACCCCAACTTGTTTATTGCAGCTTATAATGGTTACAAATAAAGCAATAGCATCACAAATTTCACA
AATAAAGCATTTTTTTCACTGCATTCTAGTTGTGGTTTGTCCAAACTCATCAATGTATCTTATCATGTCT
GTATACCGTCGACCTCTAGCTAGAGCTTGGCGTAATCATGGTCATAGCTGTTTCCTGTGTGAAATTGTTA
TCCGCTCACAATTCCACACAACATACGAGCCGGAAGCATAAAGTGTAAAGCCTGGGGTGCCTAATGAGTG
AGCTAACTCACATTAATTGCGTTGCGCTCACTGCCCGCTTTCCAGTCGGGAAACCTGTCGTGCCAGCTGC
ATTAATGAATCGGCCAACGCGCGGGGAGAGGCGGTTTGCGTATTGGGCGCTCTTCCGCTTCCTCGCTCAC
TGACTCGCTGCGCTCGGTCGTTCGGCTGCGGCGAGCGGTATCAGCTCACTCAAAGGCGGTAATACGGTTA
TCCACAGAATCAGGGGATAACGCAGGAAAGAACATGTGAGCAAAAGGCCAGCAAAAGGCCAGGAACCGTA
AAAAGGCCGCGTTGCTGGCGTTTTTCCATAGGCTCCGCCCCCCTGACGAGCATCACAAAAATCGACGCTC
AAGTCAGAGGTGGCGAAACCCGACAGGACTATAAAGATACCAGGCGTTTCCCCCTGGAAGCTCCCTCGTG
CGCTCTCCTGTTCCGACCCTGCCGCTTACCGGATACCTGTCCGCCTTTCTCCCTTCGGGAAGCGTGGCGC
TTTCTCATAGCTCACGCTGTAGGTATCTCAGTTCGGTGTAGGTCGTTCGCTCCAAGCTGGGCTGTGTGCA
CGAACCCCCCGTTCAGCCCGACCGCTGCGCCTTATCCGGTAACTATCGTCTTGAGTCCAACCCGGTAAGA
CACGACTTATCGCCACTGGCAGCAGCCACTGGTAACAGGATTAGCAGAGCGAGGTATGTAGGCGGTGCTA
CAGAGTTCTTGAAGTGGTGGCCTAACTACGGCTACACTAGAAGAACAGTATTTGGTATCTGCGCTCTGCT
GAAGCCAGTTACCTTCGGAAAAAGAGTTGGTAGCTCTTGATCCGGCAAACAAACCACCGCTGGTAGCGGT
TTTTTTGTTTGCAAGCAGCAGATTACGCGCAGAAAAAAAGGATCTCAAGAAGATCCTTTGATCTTTTCTA
CGGGGTCTGACGCTCAGTGGAACGAAAACTCACGTTAAGGGATTTTGGTCATGAGATTATCAAAAAGGAT
CTTCACCTAGATCCTTTTAAATTAAAAATGAAGTTTTAAATCAATCTAAAGTATATATGAGTAAACTTGG
TCTGACAGTTACCAATGCTTAATCAGTGAGGCACCTATCTCAGCGATCTGTCTATTTCGTTCATCCATAG
TTGCCTGACTCCCCGTCGTGTAGATAACTACGATACGGGAGGGCTTACCATCTGGCCCCAGTGCTGCAAT
GATACCGCGAGACCCACGCTCACCGGCTCCAGATTTATCAGCAATAAACCAGCCAGCCGGAAGGGCCGAG
CGCAGAAGTGGTCCTGCAACTTTATCCGCCTCCATCCAGTCTATTAATTGTTGCCGGGAAGCTAGAGTAA
GTAGTTCGCCAGTTAATAGTTTGCGCAACGTTGTTGCCATTGCTACAGGCATCGTGGTGTCACGCTCGTC
GTTTGGTATGGCTTCATTCAGCTCCGGTTCCCAACGATCAAGGCGAGTTACATGATCCCCCATGTTGTGC
AAAAAAGCGGTTAGCTCCTTCGGTCCTCCGATCGTTGTCAGAAGTAAGTTGGCCGCAGTGTTATCACTCA
TGGTTATGGCAGCACTGCATAATTCTCTTACTGTCATGCCATCCGTAAGATGCTTTTCTGTGACTGGTGA
GTACTCAACCAAGTCATTCTGAGAATAGTGTATGCGGCGACCGAGTTGCTCTTGCCCGGCGTCAATACGG
GATAATACCGCGCCACATAGCAGAACTTTAAAAGTGCTCATCATTGGAAAACGTTCTTCGGGGCGAAAAC
TCTCAAGGATCTTACCGCTGTTGAGATCCAGTTCGATGTAACCCACTCGTGCACCCAACTGATCTTCAGC
ATCTTTTACTTTCACCAGCGTTTCTGGGTGAGCAAAAACAGGAAGGCAAAATGCCGCAAAAAAGGGAATA
AGGGCGACACGGAAATGTTGAATACTCATACTCTTCCTTTTTCAATATTATTGAAGCATTTATCAGGGTT
ATTGTCTCATGAGCGGATACATATTTGAATGTATTTAGAAAAATAAACAAATAGGGGTTCCGCGCACATT
TCCCCGAAAAGTGCCACCTGACGTC
