>Addgene plasmid #13165 | pc3XB-ZF115 | addgene partial sequence | sequence record 19549 | CMV-F 5'-CGCAAATGGGCGGTAGGCGTG-3'
GCAGAGCTCTCTGGCTACTAGAGAACCCACTGCTTACTGGCTTATCGAAATTAATACGACTCACTATAGG
GAGACCCAAGCTGGCTAGCGTTTAAACGGGCCCTCTAGACCCGGGGAGAAGCCTTACAAGTGCCACCAGT
GCGGCAAGGCGTTCATCCAGAGCTTCAACCTGCGACGGCACGAGCGCACGCACACCGGTGGATCCTCTGC
ACAGTAGTAAGCTTAAGTTTAAACCGCTGATCAGCCTCGACTGTGCCTTCTAGTTGCCAGCCATCTGTTG
TTTGCCCCTCCCCCGTGCCTTCCTTGACCCTGGAAGGTGCCACTCCCACTGTCCTTTCCTAATAAAATGA
GGAAATTGCATCGCATTGTCTGAGTAGGTGTCATTCTATTCTGGGGGGGTGGGGTGGGGCAGGACAGCGA
GGGGG
